>Addgene plasmid #195129 | Chr7_Centromere-Targeting_gRNA | addgene full sequence | sequence record 383993 | Addgene NGS Result
ATAGCAACAGACATACAAACTAAAGAATTACAAAAACAAATTACAAAAATTCAAAATTTTCGGGTTTATT
ACAGGGACAGCAGAGATCCACTTTGGCGCCGGCTCGAGTGGCTCCGGTGCCCGTCAGTGGGCAGAGCGCA
CATCGCCCACAGTCCCCGAGAAGTTGGGGGGAGGGGTCGGCAATTGAACCGGTGCCTAGAGAAGGTGGCG
CGGGGTAAACTGGGAAAGTGATGTCGTGTACTGGCTCCGCCTTTTTCCCGAGGGTGGGGGAGAACCGTAT
ATAAGTGCAGTAGTCGCCGTGAACGTTCTTTTTCGCAACGGGTTTGCCGCCAGAACACAGGTGTCGTGAC
GCGGGATCCGCCACCATGGATTACAAAGACGATGACGATAAGATGGCCCCAAAGAAGAAGCGGAAGGTCG
GTATCCACGGAGTCCCAGCAGCCGACAAGAAGTACAGCATCGGCCTGGACATCGGCACCAACTCTGTGGG
CTGGGCCGTGATCACCGACGAGTACAAGGTGCCCAGCAAGAAATTCAAGGTGCTGGGCAACACCGACCGG
CACAGCATCAAGAAGAACCTGATCGGAGCCCTGCTGTTCGACAGCGGCGAAACAGCCGAGGCCACCCGGC
TGAAGAGAACCGCCAGAAGAAGATACACCAGACGGAAGAACCGGATCTGCTATCTGCAAGAGATCTTCAG
CAACGAGATGGCCAAGGTGGACGACAGCTTCTTCCACAGACTGGAAGAGTCCTTCCTGGTGGAAGAGGAT
AAGAAGCACGAGCGGCACCCCATCTTCGGCAACATCGTGGACGAGGTGGCCTACCACGAGAAGTACCCCA
CCATCTACCACCTGAGAAAGAAACTGGTGGACAGCACCGACAAGGCCGACCTGCGGCTGATCTATCTGGC
CCTGGCCCACATGATCAAGTTCCGGGGCCACTTCCTGATCGAGGGCGACCTGAACCCCGACAACAGCGAC
GTGGACAAGCTGTTCATCCAGCTGGTGCAGACCTACAACCAGCTGTTCGAGGAAAACCCCATCAACGCCA
GCGGCGTGGACGCCAAGGCCATCCTGTCTGCCAGACTGAGCAAGAGCAGACGGCTGGAAAATCTGATCGC
CCAGCTGCCCGGCGAGAAGAAGAATGGCCTGTTCGGAAACCTGATTGCCCTGAGCCTGGGCCTGACCCCC
AACTTCAAGAGCAACTTCGACCTGGCCGAGGATGCCAAACTGCAGCTGAGCAAGGACACCTACGACGACG
ACCTGGACAACCTGCTGGCCCAGATCGGCGACCAGTACGCCGACCTGTTTCTGGCCGCCAAGAACCTGTC
CGACGCCATCCTGCTGAGCGACATCCTGAGAGTGAACACCGAGATCACCAAGGCCCCCCTGAGCGCCTCT
ATGATCAAGAGATACGACGAGCACCACCAGGACCTGACCCTGCTGAAAGCTCTCGTGCGGCAGCAGCTGC
CTGAGAAGTACAAAGAGATTTTCTTCGACCAGAGCAAGAACGGCTACGCCGGCTACATTGACGGCGGAGC
CAGCCAGGAAGAGTTCTACAAGTTCATCAAGCCCATCCTGGAAAAGATGGACGGCACCGAGGAACTGCTC
GTGAAGCTGAACAGAGAGGACCTGCTGCGGAAGCAGCGGACCTTCGACAACGGCAGCATCCCCCACCAGA
TCCACCTGGGAGAGCTGCACGCCATTCTGCGGCGGCAGGAAGATTTTTACCCATTCCTGAAGGACAACCG
GGAAAAGATCGAGAAGATCCTGACCTTCCGCATCCCCTACTACGTGGGCCCTCTGGCCAGGGGAAACAGC
AGATTCGCCTGGATGACCAGAAAGAGCGAGGAAACCATCACCCCCTGGAACTTCGAGGAAGTGGTGGACA
AGGGCGCTTCCGCCCAGAGCTTCATCGAGCGGATGACCAACTTCGATAAGAACCTGCCCAACGAGAAGGT
GCTGCCCAAGCACAGCCTGCTGTACGAGTACTTCACCGTGTATAACGAGCTGACCAAAGTGAAATACGTG
ACCGAGGGAATGAGAAAGCCCGCCTTCCTGAGCGGCGAGCAGAAAAAGGCCATCGTGGACCTGCTGTTCA
AGACCAACCGGAAAGTGACCGTGAAGCAGCTGAAAGAGGACTACTTCAAGAAAATCGAGTGCTTCGACTC
CGTGGAAATCTCCGGCGTGGAAGATCGGTTCAACGCCTCCCTGGGCACATACCACGATCTGCTGAAAATT
ATCAAGGACAAGGACTTCCTGGACAATGAGGAAAACGAGGACATTCTGGAAGATATCGTGCTGACCCTGA
CACTGTTTGAGGACAGAGAGATGATCGAGGAACGGCTGAAAACCTATGCCCACCTGTTCGACGACAAAGT
GATGAAGCAGCTGAAGCGGCGGAGATACACCGGCTGGGGCAGGCTGAGCCGGAAGCTGATCAACGGCATC
CGGGACAAGCAGTCCGGCAAGACAATCCTGGATTTCCTGAAGTCCGACGGCTTCGCCAACAGAAACTTCA
TGCAGCTGATCCACGACGACAGCCTGACCTTTAAAGAGGACATCCAGAAAGCCCAGGTGTCCGGCCAGGG
CGATAGCCTGCACGAGCACATTGCCAATCTGGCCGGCAGCCCCGCCATTAAGAAGGGCATCCTGCAGACA
GTGAAGGTGGTGGACGAGCTCGTGAAAGTGATGGGCCGGCACAAGCCCGAGAACATCGTGATCGAAATGG
CCAGAGAGAACCAGACCACCCAGAAGGGACAGAAGAACAGCCGCGAGAGAATGAAGCGGATCGAAGAGGG
CATCAAAGAGCTGGGCAGCCAGATCCTGAAAGAACACCCCGTGGAAAACACCCAGCTGCAGAACGAGAAG
CTGTACCTGTACTACCTGCAGAATGGGCGGGATATGTACGTGGACCAGGAACTGGACATCAACCGGCTGT
CCGACTACGATGTGGACCATATCGTGCCTCAGAGCTTTCTGAAGGACGACTCCATCGACAACAAGGTGCT
GACCAGAAGCGACAAGAACCGGGGCAAGAGCGACAACGTGCCCTCCGAAGAGGTCGTGAAGAAGATGAAG
AACTACTGGCGGCAGCTGCTGAACGCCAAGCTGATTACCCAGAGAAAGTTCGACAATCTGACCAAGGCCG
AGAGAGGCGGCCTGAGCGAACTGGATAAGGCCGGCTTCATCAAGAGACAGCTGGTGGAAACCCGGCAGAT
CACAAAGCACGTGGCACAGATCCTGGACTCCCGGATGAACACTAAGTACGACGAGAATGACAAGCTGATC
CGGGAAGTGAAAGTGATCACCCTGAAGTCCAAGCTGGTGTCCGATTTCCGGAAGGATTTCCAGTTTTACA
AAGTGCGCGAGATCAACAACTACCACCACGCCCACGACGCCTACCTGAACGCCGTCGTGGGAACCGCCCT
GATCAAAAAGTACCCTAAGCTGGAAAGCGAGTTCGTGTACGGCGACTACAAGGTGTACGACGTGCGGAAG
ATGATCGCCAAGAGCGAGCAGGAAATCGGCAAGGCTACCGCCAAGTACTTCTTCTACAGCAACATCATGA
ACTTTTTCAAGACCGAGATTACCCTGGCCAACGGCGAGATCCGGAAGCGGCCTCTGATCGAGACAAACGG
CGAAACCGGGGAGATCGTGTGGGATAAGGGCCGGGATTTTGCCACCGTGCGGAAAGTGCTGAGCATGCCC
CAAGTGAATATCGTGAAAAAGACCGAGGTGCAGACAGGCGGCTTCAGCAAAGAGTCTATCCTGCCCAAGA
GGAACAGCGATAAGCTGATCGCCAGAAAGAAGGACTGGGACCCTAAGAAGTACGGCGGCTTCGACAGCCC
CACCGTGGCCTATTCTGTGCTGGTGGTGGCCAAAGTGGAAAAGGGCAAGTCCAAGAAACTGAAGAGTGTG
AAAGAGCTGCTGGGGATCACCATCATGGAAAGAAGCAGCTTCGAGAAGAATCCCATCGACTTTCTGGAAG
CCAAGGGCTACAAAGAAGTGAAAAAGGACCTGATCATCAAGCTGCCTAAGTACTCCCTGTTCGAGCTGGA
AAACGGCCGGAAGAGAATGCTGGCCTCTGCCGGCGAACTGCAGAAGGGAAACGAACTGGCCCTGCCCTCC
AAATATGTGAACTTCCTGTACCTGGCCAGCCACTATGAGAAGCTGAAGGGCTCCCCCGAGGATAATGAGC
AGAAACAGCTGTTTGTGGAACAGCACAAGCACTACCTGGACGAGATCATCGAGCAGATCAGCGAGTTCTC
CAAGAGAGTGATCCTGGCCGACGCTAATCTGGACAAAGTGCTGTCCGCCTACAACAAGCACCGGGATAAG
CCCATCAGAGAGCAGGCCGAGAATATCATCCACCTGTTTACCCTGACCAATCTGGGAGCCCCTGCCGCCT
TCAAGTACTTTGACACCACCATCGACCGGAAGAGGTACACCAGCACCAAAGAGGTGCTGGACGCCACCCT
GATCCACCAGAGCATCACCGGCCTGTACGAGACACGGATCGACCTGTCTCAGCTGGGAGGCGACAAGCGT
CCTGCTGCTACTAAGAAAGCTGGTCAAGCTAAGAAAAAGAAAGCTAGCGGCAGCGGCGCCACCAACTTCA
GCCTGCTGAAGCAGGCCGGCGACGTGGAGGAGAACCCCGGCCCCATGGTGAGCAAGGGCGAGGAGCTGTT
CACCGGGGTGGTGCCCATCCTGGTCGAGCTGGACGGCGACGTAAACGGCCACAAGTTCAGCGTGTCCGGC
GAGGGCGAGGGCGATGCCACCTACGGCAAGCTGACCCTGAAGTTCATCTGCACCACCGGCAAGCTGCCCG
TGCCCTGGCCCACCCTCGTGACCACCCTGACCTACGGCGTGCAGTGCTTCAGCCGCTACCCCGACCACAT
GAAGCAGCACGACTTCTTCAAGTCCGCCATGCCCGAAGGCTACGTCCAGGAGCGCACCATCTTCTTCAAG
GACGACGGCAACTACAAGACCCGCGCCGAGGTGAAGTTCGAGGGCGACACCCTGGTGAACCGCATCGAGC
TGAAGGGCATCGACTTCAAGGAGGACGGCAACATCCTGGGGCACAAGCTGGAGTACAACTACAACAGCCA
CAACGTCTATATCATGGCCGACAAGCAGAAGAACGGCATCAAGGTGAACTTCAAGATCCGCCACAACATC
GAGGACGGCAGCGTGCAGCTCGCCGACCACTACCAGCAGAACACCCCCATCGGCGACGGCCCCGTGCTGC
TGCCCGACAACCACTACCTGAGCACCCAGTCCGCCCTGAGCAAAGACCCCAACGAGAAGCGCGATCACAT
GGTCCTGCTGGAGTTCGTGACCGCCGCCGGGATCACTCTCGGCATGGACGAGCTGTACAAGTAGACGCGT
TAAGTCGACAATCAACCTCTGGATTACAAAATTTGTGAAAGATTGACTGGTATTCTTAACTATGTTGCTC
CTTTTACGCTATGTGGATACGCTGCTTTAATGCCTTTGTATCATGCTATTGCTTCCCGTATGGCTTTCAT
TTTCTCCTCCTTGTATAAATCCTGGTTGCTGTCTCTTTATGAGGAGTTGTGGCCCGTTGTCAGGCAACGT
GGCGTGGTGTGCACTGTGTTTGCTGACGCAACCCCCACTGGTTGGGGCATTGCCACCACCTGTCAGCTCC
TTTCCGGGACTTTCGCTTTCCCCCTCCCTATTGCCACGGCGGAACTCATCGCCGCCTGCCTTGCCCGCTG
CTGGACAGGGGCTCGGCTGTTGGGCACTGACAATTCCGTGGTGTTGTCGGGGAAATCATCGTCCTTTCCT
TGGCTGCTCGCCTGTGTTGCCACCTGGATTCTGCGCGGGACGTCCTTCTGCTACGTCCCTTCGGCCCTCA
ATCCAGCGGACCTTCCTTCCCGCGGCCTGCTGCCGGCTCTGCGGCCTCTTCCGCGTCTTCGCCTTCGCCC
TCAGACGAGTCGGATCTCCCTTTGGGCCGCCTCCCCGCGTCGACTTTAAGACCAATGACTTACAAGGCAG
CTGTAGATCTTAGCCACTTTTTAAAAGAAAAGGGGGGACTGGAAGGGCTAATTCACTCCCAACGAAGACA
AGATCTGCTTTTTGCTTGTACTGGGTCTCTCTGGTTAGACCAGATCTGAGCCTGGGAGCTCTCTGGCTAA
CTAGGGAACCCACTGCTTAAGCCTCAATAAAGCTTGCCTTGAGTGCTTCAAGTAGTGTGTGCCCGTCTGT
TGTGTGACTCTGGTAACTAGAGATCCCTCAGACCCTTTTAGTCAGTGTGGAAAATCTCTAGCAGTACGTA
TAGTAGTTCATGTCATCTTATTATTCAGTATTTATAACTTGCAAAGAAATGAATATCAGAGAGTGAGAGG
AACTTGTTTATTGCAGCTTATAATGGTTACAAATAAAGCAATAGCATCACAAATTTCACAAATAAAGCAT
TTTTTTCACTGCATTCTAGTTGTGGTTTGTCCAAACTCATCAATGTATCTTATCATGTCTGGCTCTAGCT
ATCCCGCCCCTAACTCCGCCCATCCCGCCCCTAACTCCGCCCAGTTCCGCCCATTCTCCGCCCCATGGCT
GACTAATTTTTTTTATTTATGCAGAGGCCGAGGCCGCCTCGGCCTCTGAGCTATTCCAGAAGTAGTGAGG
AGGCTTTTTTGGAGGCCTAGGGACGTACCCAATTCGCCCTATAGTGAGTCGTATTACGCGCGCTCACTGG
CCGTCGTTTTACAACGTCGTGACTGGGAAAACCCTGGCGTTACCCAACTTAATCGCCTTGCAGCACATCC
CCCTTTCGCCAGCTGGCGTAATAGCGAAGAGGCCCGCACCGATCGCCCTTCCCAACAGTTGCGCAGCCTG
AATGGCGAATGGG
[124 nt withheld, positions 6874-6997]
C
[91 nt withheld, positions 6999-7089]
A
[49 nt withheld, positions 7091-7139]
CCTTTGACGTTGGAGTCCACGTTCTTT
[37 nt withheld, positions 7167-7203]
ACCCTATCTCGGTCTATTCTTTTGATTTATAAGGGATTTTGCCGATTTCGGCCTATTGGTTAAAAAATGA
GCTGATTTAACAAAAATTTAACGCGAATTTTAACAAAATATTAACGCTTACAATTTAGGTGGCACTTTTC
GGGGAAATGTGCGCGGAACCCCTATTTGTTTATTTTTCTAAATACATTCAAATATGTATCCGCTCATGAG
ACAATAACCCTGATAAATGCTTCAATAATATTGAAAAAGGAAGAGTATGAGTATTCAACATTTCCGTGTC
GCCCTTATTCCCTTTTTTGCGGCATTTTGCCTTCCTGTTTTTGCTCACCCAGAAACGCTGGTGAAAGTAA
AAGATGCTGAAGATCAGTTGGGTGCACGAGTGGGTTACATCGAACTGGATCTCAACAGCGGTAAGATCCT
TGAGAGTTTTCGCCCCGAAGAACGTTTTCCAATGATGAGCACTTTTAAAGTTCTGCTATGTGGCGCGGTA
TTATCCCGTATTGACGCCGGGCAAGAGCAACTCGGTCGCCGCATACACTATTCTCAGAATGACTTGGTTG
AGTACTCACCAGTCACAGAAAAGCATCTTACGGATGGCATGACAGTAAGAGAATTATGCAGTGCTGCCAT
AACCATGAGTGATAACACTGCGGCCAACTTACTTCTGACAACGATCGGAGGACCGAAGGAGCTAACCGCT
TTTTTGCACAACATGGGGGATCATGTAACTCGCCTTGATCGTTGGGAACCGGAGCTGAATGAAGCCATAC
CAAACGACGAGCGTGACACCACGATGCCTGTAGCAATGGCAACAACGTTGCGCAAACTATTAACTGGCGA
ACTACTTACTCTAGCTTCCCGGCAACAATTAATAGACTGGATGGAGGCGGATAAAGTTGCAGGACCACTT
CTGCGCTCGGCCCTTCCGGCTGGCTGGTTTATTGCTGATAAATCTGGAGCCGGTGAGCGTGGGTCTCGCG
GTATCATTGCAGCACTGGGGCCAGATGGTAAGCCCTCCCGTATCGTAGTTATCTACACGACGGGGAGTCA
GGCAACTATGGATGAACGAAATAGACAGATCGCTGAGATAGGTGCCTCACTGATTAAGCATTGGTAACTG
TCAGACCAAGTTTACTCATATATACTTTAGATTGATTTAAAACTTCATTTTTAATTTAAAAGGATCTAGG
TGAAGATCCTTTTTGATAATCTCATGACCAAAATCCCTTAACGTGAGTTTTCGTTCCACTGAGCGTCAGA
CCCCGTAGAAAAGATCAAAGGATCTTCTTGAGATCCTTTTTTTCTGCGCGTAATCTGCTGCTTGCAAACA
AAAAAACCACCGCTACCAGCGGTGGTTTGTTTGCCGGATCAAGAGCTACCAACTCTTTTTCCGAAGGTAA
CTGGCTTCAGCAGAGCGCAGATACCAAATACTGTTCTTCTAGTGTAGCCGTAGTTAGGCCACCACTTCAA
GAACTCTGTAGCACCGCCTACATACCTCGCTCTGCTAATCCTGTTACCAGTGGCTGCTGCCAGTGGCGAT
AAGTCGTGTCTTACCGGGTTGGACTCAAGACGATAGTTACCGGATAAGGCGCAGCGGTCGGGCTGAACGG
GGGGTTCGTGCACACAGCCCAGCTTGGAGCGAACGACCTACACCGAACTGAGATACCTACAGCGTGAGCT
ATGAGAAAGCGCCACGCTTCCCGAAGGGAGAAAGGCGGACAGGTATCCGGTAAGCGGCAGGGTCGGAACA
GGAGAGCGCACGAGGGAGCTTCCAGGGGGAAACGCCTGGTATCTTTATAGTCCTGTCGGGTTTCGCCACC
TCTGACTTGAGCGTCGATTTTTGTGATGCTCGTCAGGGGGGCGGAGCCTATGGAAAAACGCCAGCAACGC
GGCCTTTTTACGGTTCCTGGCCTTTTGCTGGCCTTTTGCTCACATGTTCTTTCCTGCGTTATCCCCTGAT
TCTGTGGATAACCGTATTACCGCCTTTGAGTGAGCTGATACCGCTCGCCGCAGCCGAACGACCGAGCGCA
GCGAGTCAGTGAGCGAGGAAGCGGAAGAGCGCCCAATACGCAAACCGCCTCTCCCCGCGCGTTGGCCGAT
TCATTAATGCAGCTGGCACGACAGGTTTCCCGACTGGAAAGCGGGCAGTGAGCGCAACGCAATTAATGTG
AGTTAGCTCACTCATTAGGCACCCCAGGCTTTACACTTTATGCTTCCGGCTCGTATGTTGTGTGGAATTG
TGAGCGGATAACAATTTCACACAGGAAACAGCTATGACCATGATTACGCCAAGCGCGCAATTAACCCTCA
CTAAAGGGAACAAAAGCTGGAGCTGCAAGCTTAATGTAGTCTTATGCAATACTCTTGTAGTCTTGCAACA
TGGTAACGATGAGTTAGCAACATGCCTTACAAGGAGAGAAAAAGCACCGTGCATGCCGATTGGTGGAAGT
AAGGTGGTACGATCGTGCCTTATTAGGAAGGCAACAGACGGGTCTGACATGGATTGGACGAACCACTGAA
TTGCCGCATTGCAGAGATATTGTATTTAAGTGCCTAGCTCGATACATAAACGGGTCTCTCTGGTTAGACC
AGATCTGAGCCTGGGAGCTCTCTGGCTAACTAGGGAACCCACTGCTTAAGCCTCAATAAAGCTTGCCTTG
AGTGCTTCAAGTAGTGTGTGCCCGTCTGTTGTGTGACTCTGGTAACTAGAGATCCCTCAGACCCTTTTAG
TCAGTGTGGAAAATCTCTAGCAGTGGCGCCCGAACAGGGACTTGAAAGCGAAAGGGAAACCAGAGGAGCT
CTCTCGACGCAGGACTCGGCTTGCTGAAGCGCGCACGGCAAGAGGCGAGGGGCGGCGACTGGTGAGTACG
CCAAAAATTTTGACTAGCGGAGGCTAGAAGGAGAGAGATGGGTGCGAGAGCGTCAGTATTAAGCGGGGGA
GAATTAGATCGCGATGGGAAAAAATTCGGTTAAGGCCAGGGGGAAAGAAAAAATATAAATTAAAACATAT
AGTATGGGCAAGCAGGGAGCTAGAACGATTCGCAGTTAATCCTGGCCTGTTAGAAACATCAGAAGGCTGT
AGACAAATACTGGGACAGCTACAACCATCCCTTCAGACAGGATCAGAAGAACTTAGATCATTATATAATA
CAGTAGCAACCCTCTATTGTGTGCATCAAAGGATAGAGATAAAAGACACCAAGGAAGCTTTAGACAAGAT
AGAGGAAGAGCAAAACAAAAGTAAGACCACCGCACAGCAAGCGGCCGCTGATCTTCAGACCTGGAGGAGG
AGATATGAGGGACAATTGGAGAAGTGAATTATATAAATATAAAGTAGTAAAAATTGAACCATTAGGAGTA
GCACCCACCAAGGCAAAGAGAAGAGTGGTGCAGAGAGAAAAAAGAGCAGTGGGAATAGGAGCTTTGTTCC
TTGGGTTCTTGGGAGCAGCAGGAAGCACTATGGGCGCAGCGTCAATGACGCTGACGGTACAGGCCAGACA
ATTATTGTCTGGTATAGTGCAGCAGCAGAACAATTTGCTGAGGGCTATTGAGGCGCAACAGCATCTGTTG
CAACTCACAGTCTGGGGCATCAAGCAGCTCCAGGCAAGAATCCTGGCTGTGGAAAGATACCTAAAGGATC
AACAGCTCCTGGGGATTTGGGGTTGCTCTGGAAAACTCGCCATTTGTCTCAAGATCTAGAATTCAAAAAA
AGCACCGACTCGGTGCCACTTTGCTGTTTCCAGCAAAGTTGATAACGGACTAGCCTTATTTAAACTTGCT
ATGCTGTTTCCAGCATAGCTCTTAAACATTGGCTTCCAATTGAATCACGATAAACATGGCCTCTCAAGAA
CTATATAAAGCTAAGAATAGAAAAAATTTTACAGTTATGGTGACTAAACTGTAACCCTTTTTTAAGTTTC
AAAGTATATAATAAGTTATGACCTTTTGTACCACACACATTATCATCATATAGTTTGATTAGGGCTAAGT
TTAATAGTCTCCATAACCTTATTACATCATATATGCAAATGAAGGGAACCATGGGAAATTGGCCCTAGGC
CCGCCCGACCTCTGCGCGTCTGTCTAGTGGACTGCGCGGGCAGACAAGCTCGGTCACGCAAAAAAAGCAC
CGACTCGGTGCCACTTTGCTGTTTCCAGCAAAGTTGATAACGGACTAGCCTTATTTCAACTTGCTATGCA
CTCTTGTGCATAGCTCTGAAACCAGGTCTGTTGGAGTTTACTCGGTGTTTCGTCCTTTCCACAAGATATA
TAAAGCCAAGAAATCGAAATACTTTCAAGTTACGGTAAGCATATGATAGTCCATTTTAAAACATAATTTT
AAAACTGCAAACTACCCAAGAAATTATTACTTTCTACGTCACGTATTTTGTACTAATATCTTTGTGTTTA
CAGTCAAATTAATTCTAATTATCTCTCTAACAGCCTTGTATCGTATATGCAAATATGAAGGAATCATGGG
AAATAGGCCCTCCCACAATTTTAAAAGAAAAGGGGGGATTGGGGGGTACAGTGCAGGGGAAAGAATAGTA
GACATA
Features (pLannotate 1.2.2; 29 found; start..end, strand, type, name):
    129..340     +  promoter       EF-1α core promoter: core promoter for human elongation factor EF-1α
    444..2045    +  CDS            Cas9(N): N-terminal portion of Streptococcus pyogenes Cas9 (Zetsche et al., 2015)
   2046..4544    +  CDS            Cas9(C): C-terminal portion of Streptococcus pyogenes Cas9 (Zetsche et al., 2015)
   4665..5381    +  CDS            EGFP: EGFP is a basic (constitutively fluorescent) green fluorescent protein published in 1996, derived from Aequorea victoria. It is reported to be a rapidly-maturing weak dimer with moderate acid sensitivity.
   5400..5988    +  misc_feature   WPRE: woodchuck hepatitis virus posttranscriptional regulatory element
   6039..6058    +  misc_feature   cPPT/CTS (fragment): central polypurine tract and central termination sequence of HIV-1
   6060..6293    +  LTR            3' LTR (ΔU3): self-inactivating 3' long terminal repeat (LTR) from HIV-1
   6371..6492    +  polyA_signal   SV40 poly(A) signal: SV40 polyadenylation signal
   6532..6667    +  rep_origin     SV40 ori: SV40 origin of replication
   6688..6706    -  promoter       T7 promoter: promoter for bacteriophage T7 RNA polymerase
   6714..6869    +  CDS            lacZα (fragment): LacZα fragment of β-galactosidase; lacZ fragment
   6874..7302    +  rep_origin     f1 ori (sequence partly withheld): f1 bacteriophage origin of replication; arrow indicates direction of (+) strand synthesis
   7355..7459    +  promoter       AmpR promoter: bla
   7460..8320    +  CDS            AmpR: β-lactamase; bla; confers resistance to ampicillin, carbenicillin, and related antibiotics
   8491..9079    +  rep_origin     ori: high-copy-number ColE1/pMB1/pBR322/pUC origin of replication
   9262..9354    +  CDS            lacI (fragment): lac repressor; lacI; The lac repressor binds to the lac operator to inhibit transcription in E. coli. This inhibition can be relieved by adding lactose or isopropyl-β-D-thiogalactopyranoside (IPTG).
   9367..9388    +  protein_bind   CAP binding site: CAP binding activates transcription in the presence of cAMP. E. coli catabolite activator protein
   9403..9433    +  promoter       lac promoter: promoter for the E. coli lac operon
   9437..9459    +  protein_bind   lac operator (fragment): The lac repressor binds to the lac operator to inhibit transcription in E. coli. This inhibition can be relieved by adding lactose or isopropyl-β-D-thiogalactopyranoside (IPTG). lac repressor encoded by lacI
   9502..9520    +  promoter       T3 promoter: promoter for bacteriophage T3 RNA polymerase
   9548..9774    +  promoter       RSV promoter: Rous sarcoma virus enhancer/promoter
   9775..9955    +  LTR            5' LTR (truncated): truncated 5' long terminal repeat (LTR) from HIV-1
  10002..10127   +  misc_feature   HIV-1 Ψ: packaging signal of human immunodeficiency virus type 1
  10111..10474   +  CDS            HIV-1 gag (fragment): gag protein from human immunodeficiency virus 1; gag
  10620..10853   +  misc_feature   RRE: The Rev response element (RRE) of HIV-1 allows for Rev-dependent mRNA export from the nucleus to the cytoplasm.
  10949..10992   -  misc_RNA       tracrRNA (fragment): trans-activating CRISPR RNA for the Streptococcus pyogenes CRISPR/Cas9 system
  11364..11402   -  misc_RNA       tracrRNA (fragment): trans-activating CRISPR RNA for the Streptococcus pyogenes CRISPR/Cas9 system
  11455..11695   -  promoter       U6 promoter: RNA polymerase III promoter for human U6 snRNA
  11702..60      +  misc_feature   cPPT/CTS (across the origin): central polypurine tract and central termination sequence of HIV-1
