[The description below was written by a language model from this plasmid's Addgene catalogue record and pLannotate feature annotations shown in this document.]
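Description:
Chr7_Centromere-Targeting_gRNA is an 11.8 kb third-generation, self-inactivating HIV-1 lentiviral plasmid built on the Lenti-Cas9-gRNA-GFP backbone, catalogued as a mammalian expression vector. It delivers Streptococcus pyogenes Cas9, a GFP marker and two human-targeting guide RNAs from a single construct. In bacteria it is maintained through a high-copy ColE1/pUC-type origin with ampicillin resistance (AmpR). The backbone also carries an f1 origin, an SV40 origin and poly(A) signal, and remnants of lac and T7/T3 cloning elements.

The viral cassette runs from an RSV promoter fused to a truncated 5' LTR, which allows Tat-independent transcription of the genome. It continues through the Ψ packaging signal, a gag fragment, the RRE and the cPPT/CTS, and ends at a ΔU3 3' LTR that inactivates the LTR promoter after integration. Within it, an EF-1α core promoter drives Cas9, which the annotation software splits into N- and C-terminal portions that are contiguous. EGFP lies downstream, followed by a WPRE to enhance expression. The element linking Cas9 and EGFP is not annotated. EGFP is the only mammalian selectable marker, so transduced or transfected cells are identified or sorted by fluorescence.

The guide cassettes lie in the reverse orientation upstream of the cPPT. Two tracrRNA scaffold fragments are annotated, consistent with the dual-gRNA design, but only one U6 promoter was detected, so the promoter for the second guide is not identified in the record. The two guides target centromere-proximal sites on human chromosome 7p and 7q. The associated work concerns aneuploidy in human cancers, but the record does not say what the paired cuts are meant to achieve.
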