Addgene plasmid #195129: Chr7_Centromere-Targeting_gRNA
Purpose: dual gRNA vector targeting centromere-proximal locations on Chromosome 7p and 7q in a third generation Cas9 backbone with GFP
Depositing lab: Jason Sheltzer. Depositing organization: Cold Spring Harbor Laboratory. Publication: Oncogene-like addiction to aneuploidy in human cancers. Girish V, Lakhani AA, Thompson SL, Scaduto CM, Brown LM, Hagenson RA, Sausville EL, Mendelson BE, Kandikuppa PK, Lukow DA, Yuan ML, Stevens EC, Lee SN, Schukken KM, Akalu SM, Vasudevan A, Zou C, Salovska B, Li W, Smith JC, Taylor AM, Martienssen RA, Liu Y, Sun R, Sheltzer JM. Science. 2023 Jul 6:eadg4521. doi: 10.1126/science.adg4521. PubMed 37410869.
Backbone
  Vector backbone: Lenti-Cas9-gRNA-GFP
  Vector type: Mammalian Expression
  Selectable markers: EGFP
Growth in bacteria
  Bacterial resistance: Ampicillin, 100 μg/mL
  Growth temperature: 37°C
  Growth strain: NEB Stable
  Copy number: High Copy
Gene/Insert
  Gene/Insert name: Chr7 gRNA
  gRNA/shRNA sequence: AGTAAACTCCAACAGACCTG; TGATTCAATTGGAAGCCAAT
  Species: H. sapiens (human)
  Cloning method: Restriction Enzyme; 5′ cloning site Unknown (unknown if destroyed)
Terms and licenses: Academic/Nonprofit Terms; Industry Terms: Not Available to Industry
Depositor comments: Please visit https://doi.org/10.1101/2023.01.09.523344 for bioRxiv preprint.
How to cite: Chr7_Centromere-Targeting_gRNA was a gift from Jason Sheltzer (Addgene plasmid # 195129 ; http://n2t.net/addgene:195129 ; RRID:Addgene_195129)
